>Addgene plasmid #137115 | pFLinkC-AI(GPG)-FKBP12(TP11)-FRB(GPG)-TVMV | addgene full sequence | sequence record 271261 | Addgene NGS Result
TATACTTTGAATTCAAACTTCATTTTTAATTTAAAAGGATCTAGGTGAAGATCCTTTTTGATAATCTCAT
GACCAAAATCCCTTAACGTGAGTTTTCGTTCCACTGAGCGTCAGACCCCGTAGAAAAGATCAAAGGATCT
TCTTGAGATCCTTTTTTTCTGCGCGTAATCTGCTGCTTGCAAACAAAAAAACCACCGCTACCAGCGGTGG
TTTGTTTGCCGGATCAAGAGCTACCAACTCTTTTTCCGAAGGTAACTGGCTTCAGCAGAGCGCAGATACC
AAATACTGTTCTTCTAGTGTAGCCGTAGTTAGGCCACCACTTCAAGAACTCTGTAGCACCGCCTACATAC
CTCGCTCTGCTAATCCTGTTACCAGTGGCTGCTGCCAGTGGCGATAAGTCGTGTCTTACCGGGTTGGACT
CAAGACGATAGTTACCGGATAAGGCGCAGCGGTCGGGCTGAACGGGGGGTTCGTGCACACAGCCCAGCTT
GGAGCGAACGACCTACACCGAACTGAGATACCTACAGCGTGAGCTATGAGAAAGCGCCACGCTTCCCGAA
GGGAGAAAGGCGGACAGGTATCCGGTAAGCGGCAGGGTCGGAACAGGAGAGCGCACGAGGGAGCTTCCAG
GGGGAAACGCCTGGTATCTTTATAGTCCTGTCGGGTTTCGCCACCTCTGACTTGAGCGTCGATTTTTGTG
ATCTCGTCAGGGGGGCGGAGCCTATGGAAAAACGCCAGCAACGCGGCCTTTTTACGGTTCCTGGCCTTTT
GCTGGCCTTTTGCTCACATGTTCTTTCCTGCGTTATCCCCTGATTCTGTGGATAACCGTATTACCGCCAA
TTGATGTCGGCGATATAGGCGCCAGCAACCGCACCTGTGGCGCCGGTGATGCCGGCCACGATGCGTCCGG
CGTAGAGGATCGAGATCTCGATCCCGCGAAATTCTAGAGTAATACGACTCACTATAGGGAGAAATAATTT
TGTTTAACTTTAAAAAAAAAAAGAAGGAGAATAATCTATGGGGAAAATCGAAGAAGGTAAACTGGTAATC
TGGATTAACGGCGATAAAGGCTATAACGGTCTGGCTGAAGTCGGTAAGAAATTCGAGAAAGATACCGGAA
TTAAAGTCACCGTTGAGCATCCGGATAAACTGGAAGAGAAATTCCCACAGGTTGCGGCAACTGGCGATGG
CCCTGACATTATCTTCTGGGCACACGACCGCTTTGGTGGCTACGCTCAATCTGGCCTGTTGGCTGAAATC
ACCCCGGACAAAGCGTTCCAGGACAAGCTGTATCCGTTTACCTGGGATGCCGTACGTTACAACGGCAAGC
TGATTGCTTACCCGATCGCTGTTGAAGCGTTATCGCTGATTTATAACAAAGATCTGCTGCCGAACCCGCC
AAAAACCTGGGAAGAGATCCCGGCGCTGGATAAAGAACTGAAAGCGAAAGGTAAGAGCGCGCTGATGTTC
AACCTGCAAGAACCGTACTTCACCTGGCCGCTGATTGCTGCTGACGGGGGTTATGCGTTCAAGTATGAAA
ACGGCAAGTACGACATTAAAGACGTGGGCGTGGATAACGCTGGCGCGAAAGCGGGTCTGACCTTCCTGGT
TGACCTGATTAAAAACAAACACATGAATGCAGACACCGATTACTCCATCGCAGAAGCTGCCTTTAATAAA
GGCGAAACAGCGATGACCATCAACGGCCCGTGGGCATGGTCCAACATCGACACCAGCAAAGTGAATTATG
GTGTAACGGTACTGCCGACCTTCAAGGGTCAACCATCCAAACCGTTCGTTGGCGTGCTGAGCGCAGGTAT
TAACGCCGCCAGTCCGAACAAAGAGCTGGCAAAAGAGTTCCTCGAAAACTATCTGCTGACTGATGAAGGT
CTGGAAGCGGTTAATAAAGACAAACCGCTGGGTGCCGTAGCGCTGAAGTCTTACGAGGAAGAGTTGGTGA
AAGATCCGCGTATTGCCGCCACTATGGAAAACGCCCAGAAAGGTGAAATCATGCCGAACATCCCGCAGAT
GTCCGCTTTCTGGTATGCCGTGCGTACTGCGGTGATCAACGCCGCCAGCGGTCGTCAGACTGTCGATGAA
GCCCTGAAAGACGCGCAGACTAATTCGAGCTCGGAGAACCTGTATTTCCAGTCCAGTGGCTGGAGCCACC
CGCAGTTCGAAAAGTCAGGAGGTCGCGAATATGTGCGCTTTGCGCCGGGTCCGGGGGTGCAGGTGGAAAC
CATTTCTCCAGGCGATGGCCGTACGTTCCCGAAGCGCGGTCAAACATGCGTAGTCCATTACACCGGTATG
CTGGAAGATGGCAAAAAGTTCGATTCGTCCCGTGACCGCAACAAACCCTTTAAGTTCATGTTGGGAAAAC
AAGAAGTTATCCGTGGCTGGGAGGAAGGCGTAGCGCAAATGTCCGTTGGACAACGTGCAAAATTGACAAT
CTCTCCCGACTACGCGTATGGAGCGACCGGCCATCCAGGTATCATTCCACCTCACGCTACACTGGTGTTC
GATGTTGAACTGCTGAAACTGGAAGGTACCCCTACGCCAACTCCTACACCCACTGGGATTCTGTGGCACG
AGATGTGGCATGAGGGCCTGGAAGAGGCATCTCGTCTGTATTTTGGTGAACGCAACGTTAAAGGTATGTT
CGAGGTTTTGGAGCCACTTCACGCTATGATGGAGCGCGGTCCACAGACCTTGAAAGAAACCTCGTTTAAT
CAAGCGTATGGCCGTGATCTGATGGAGGCACAGGAGTGGTGTCGTAAGTACATGAAGAGTGGGAACGTAA
AGGACCTGACTCAGGCGTGGGATCTGTATTACCACGTGTTCCGTCGCATTGGTCCGGGGACCAAGGCGCT
TCTGAAAGGCGTGCGTGACTTCAATCCTATTTCTGCCTGTGTATGTTTGTTAGAGAACAGTTCTGACGGC
CACTCTGAAAGGCTATTCGGTATAGGCTTCGGACCGTACATCATCGCCAACCAACACCTATTTAGAAGAA
ATAACGGCGAACTGACCATCAAAACCATGCACGGTGAGTTCAAAGTTAAGAACTCCACTCAGCTTCAGAT
GAAACCTGTTGAAGGAAGAGATATTATAGTGATTAAGATGGCAAAAGACTTTCCGCCATTTCCACAAAAA
TTGAAATTTCGTCAGCCGACCATAAAAGATAGAGTTTGTATGGTAAGTACTAACTTTCAACAGAAATCAG
TCTCAAGTCTTGTTAGCGAAAGTAGTCACATTGTGCACAAAGAGGATACTAGCTTTTGGCAGCACTGGAT
AACTACGAAAGACGGTCAGTGTGGTAGTCCATTGGTATCAATTATAGACGGAAATATATTAGGTATCCAC
AGTCTAACTCATACTACCAATGGTTCCAATTATTTCGTCGAGTTTCCTGAAAAGTTTGTGGCGACTTATC
TGGACGCAGCCGACGGATGGTGCAAAAACTGGAAGTTTAACGCAGACAAAATAAGTTGGGGATCATTCAC
CTTAGTTGAGGATGCACCGGAGGACGGCATTGCATAAAGCCCCGACAGTAAAAAGAGACCCTGACTAGCC
GATTCCAGGCATCAAATAAAACGAAAGGCCCAGTCTTTCGACTGAGCCTTTCGTTTTATCTGTTGTTTGT
CGGTGAACGCTCTCTACTAGAGTCACACTGGCTCACCTTCGGGTGGGCCTTTCTGCGTTTATACTCCGGG
AGCTGCATGTGTCAGAGGTTTAACGAAAGGGCCTCGTGATACGCCTATTTTTATAGGTTAATGTCATGAT
AATAATGGTTTCTTAGACGTCAGGTGGCAGGCTTACTTTTCGGGGAAATGTGCGCGGAACCCCTATTTGT
TTATTTTTCTAAATACATTCAAATATGTATCCGCTCATGAGACAATAACCCTGATAAATGCTTCAATAAT
ATTGAAAAAGGAAGAGTATGAGTATTCAACATTTCCGTGTCGCCCTTATTCCCTTTTTTGCGGCATTTTG
CCTTCCTGTTTTTGCTCACCCAGAAACGCTGGTGAAAGTAAAAGATGCTGAAGATCAGTTGGGTGCACGA
GTGGGTTACATCGAACTGGATCTCAACAGCGGTAAGATCCTTGAGAGTTTTCGCCCCGAAGAACGTTTTC
CAATGATGAGCACTTTTAAAGTTCTGCTATGTGGCGCGGTATTATCCCGTATTGACGCCGGGCAAGAGCA
ACTCGGTCGCCGCATACACTATTCTCAGAATGACTTGGTTGAGTACTCACCAGTCACAGAAAAGCATCTT
ACGGATGGCATGACAGTAAGAGAATTATGTAGTGCTGCCATAACCATGAGTGATAACACAGCGGCCAACT
TACTTCTGACAACGATCGGAGGACCGAAGGAGCTAACCGCTTTTTTGCACAACATGGGGGATCATGTAAC
TCGCCTTGATCGTTGGGAACCGGAGCTGAATGAAGCCATACCAAACGACGAGCGTGACACCACGATGCCT
GTAGCGATGGCAACAACGTTGCGCAAACTATTAACTGGCGAACTACTTACTCTAGCTTCCCGGCAACAAT
TAATAGACTGGATGGAGGCGGATAAAGTTGCAGGACCACTTCTTCGCTCAGCACTTCCAGCTGGTTGGTT
TATTGCTGATAAATCTGGAGCCGGTGAGCGTGGATCTCGCGGTATCATAGCAGCACTGGGGCCAGATGGT
AAGCCCTCCCGTATCGTAGTTATCTACACGACGGGGAGTCAGGCAACTATGGATGAACGAAATAGACAGA
TCGCTGAGATAGGTGCCTCACTGATTAAGCATTGGTAACTGTCAGACCAAGTTTACTCATA
Features (pLannotate 1.2.2; 12 found; start..end, strand, type, name):
    143..730     +  rep_origin     ori: high-copy-number ColE1/pMB1/pBR322/pUC origin of replication
    842..921     -  CDS            TcR (fragment): tetracycline efflux protein; tet; confers resistance to tetracycline
    950..968     +  promoter       T7 promoter: promoter for bacteriophage T7 RNA polymerase
   1023..2121    +  CDS            MBP (fragment): maltose binding protein from E. coli; malE (mutated); This version of the gene does not encode a signal sequence, so MBP will remain in the cytosol.
   2161..2184    +  CDS            Strep-Tag II: peptide that binds Strep-Tactin®, an engineered form of streptavidin
   2224..2544    +  CDS            FKBP1A: FKB1A_HUMAN - Also known as FKBP1, FKBP12. Experimental evidence at protein level: Swiss-Prot protein existence level 1. Keeps in an inactive conformation TGFBR1, the TGF-beta type I serine/threonine kinase receptor, preventing TGF-beta receptor activation in absence of ligand. Recruits SMAD7 to ACVR1B which prevents the association of SMAD2 and SMAD3 with the activin receptor complex, thereby blocking the activin signal. May modulate the RYR1 calcium channel activity. PPIases accelerate the folding of proteins. It catalyzes the cis-trans isomerization of proline imidic peptide bonds in oligop
   2578..2850    +  CDS            MTOR (fragment): MTOR_HUMAN - Also known as FRAP, FRAP1, FRAP2, RAFT1, RAPT1. Experimental evidence at protein level: Swiss-Prot protein existence level 1. Serine/threonine protein kinase which is a central regulator of cellular metabolism, growth and survival in response to hormones, growth factors, nutrients, energy and stress signals (PubMed:12087098, PubMed:12150925, PubMed:12150926, PubMed:12231510, PubMed:12718876, PubMed:14651849, PubMed:15268862, PubMed:15467718, PubMed:15545625, PubMed:15718470, PubMed:18497260, PubMed:18762023, PubMed:18925875, PubMed:20516213, PubMed:20537536, PubMed:21659604, PubMe
   2860..3525    +  CDS            POLG_TVMV (fragment): Experimental evidence at protein level: Swiss-Prot protein existence level 1. [Nuclear inclusion protein A]: has RNA-binding and proteolytic activities. From Tobacco vein mottling virus (TVMV).
   3586..3629    +  terminator     rrnB T1 terminator: Escherichia coli rrnB; transcription terminator T1 from the E. coli rrnB gene
   3670..3697    +  terminator     T7Te terminator: phage T7 early transcription terminator
   3833..3937    +  promoter       AmpR promoter: bla
   3938..4798    +  CDS            AmpR: β-lactamase; bla; confers resistance to ampicillin, carbenicillin, and related antibiotics
