[The description below was written by a language model from this plasmid's Addgene catalogue record and pLannotate feature annotations shown in this document.]
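Description:
pFLinkC-AI(GPG)-FKBP12(TP11)-FRB(GPG)-TVMV is a 4.8 kb bacterial synthetic-biology plasmid built on the pFLinkC-XE backbone. It comes from the iFLinkC system, an iterative cloning strategy for combinatorially assembling functional protein domains with linker peptides. It replicates in E. coli from a high-copy ColE1/pUC-type origin and is selected with ampicillin through a bla (AmpR) cassette driven by its own promoter. A short, non-functional remnant of a tetracycline resistance gene is also annotated in the backbone.

The payload is a single synthetic open reading frame placed downstream of a T7 promoter and followed by the rrnB T1 and T7Te transcription terminators, so expression would depend on a host supplying T7 RNA polymerase. The annotated reading frame begins with a cytosolic (signal-sequence-free) maltose binding protein and a Strep-Tag II, which typically aid solubility and affinity purification. These are followed by human FKBP12, the FRB fragment of mTOR, and the protease domain from the tobacco vein mottling virus (TVMV) polyprotein. The construct name also lists an "AI" module at the N-terminal end of the switch; this is presumably an autoinhibitory element for the protease, but it is not annotated separately and the record does not define it. The bracketed terms (GPG, TP11) denote the linker peptides joining the domains.

The catalogue describes the plasmid as a protease switch clone (1-A9). FKBP12 and FRB are the classic rapamycin-dependent dimerisation pair, which suggests a design in which ligand-induced association alters TVMV protease activity, with this clone being one linker combination. The record does not give the switching behaviour of this variant.
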