Addgene plasmid #137115: pFLinkC-AI(GPG)-FKBP12(TP11)-FRB(GPG)-TVMV
Purpose: Protease Switch Clone ID: 1-A9
Depositing lab: Viktor Stein. Depositing organization: Technische Universitaet Darmstadt. Publication: iFLinkC: an iterative functional linker cloning strategy for the combinatorial assembly and recombination of linker peptides with functional domains. Grawe A, Ranglack J, Weyrich A, Stein V. Nucleic Acids Res. 2020 Jan 11. pii: 5700546. doi: 10.1093/nar/gkz1210. PubMed 31925441.
Backbone
  Vector backbone: pFLinkC-XE
  Vector type: Synthetic Biology
Growth in bacteria
  Bacterial resistance: Ampicillin, 100 μg/mL
  Growth temperature: 37°C
  Growth strain: DH5alpha
  Copy number: High Copy
Gene/Insert
  Gene/Insert name: AI(GPG)-FKBP12(TP11)-FRB(GPG)-TVMV
  Species: Synthetic
  Cloning method: Restriction Enzyme; 5′ cloning site Unknown (unknown if destroyed); 3′ cloning site Unknown (unknown if destroyed)
Terms and licenses: Academic/Nonprofit Terms; Industry Terms: Not Available to Industry
How to cite: pFLinkC-AI(GPG)-FKBP12(TP11)-FRB(GPG)-TVMV was a gift from Viktor Stein (Addgene plasmid # 137115 ; http://n2t.net/addgene:137115 ; RRID:Addgene_137115)
